Addgene plasmid #239649: pXYB113
Purpose: Expression vector of deactivated ribozyme split GFPuv with Triplex motif
Depositing lab: Xiaohan Yang. Depositing organization: Oak Ridge National Laboratory. Publication: A split ribozyme system for in vivo plant RNA imaging and genetic engineering. Liu Y, Rajput R, Islam MT, Valle ID, Yao T, Agrawal R, Boone BA, Eckert CA, Abraham PE, Chen JG, Tuskan GA, Yang X. Plant Biotechnol J. 2025 May;23(5):1640-1649. doi: 10.1111/pbi.14612. Epub 2025 Feb 7. PubMed 39919021.
Backbone
  Vector backbone: pCAMBIA1305.1
  Vector type: Plant Expression, Synthetic Biology
Growth in bacteria
  Bacterial resistance: Kanamycin, 50 μg/mL
  Growth temperature: 37°C
  Growth strain: DH5alpha
  Copy number: Unknown
Gene/Insert
  Gene/Insert name: GFPuvn_Y72-dRibozyme-2nd_GFPuvc+Triplex
Terms and licenses: Academic/Nonprofit Terms; Industry Terms: Not Available to Industry
How to cite: pXYB113 was a gift from Xiaohan Yang (Addgene plasmid # 239649 ; http://n2t.net/addgene:239649 ; RRID:Addgene_239649)
