[The description below was written by a language model from this plasmid's Addgene catalogue record and pLannotate feature annotations shown in this document.]
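Description:
pXYB113 is a 14.6 kb plant binary vector built on the pCAMBIA1305.1 backbone, intended for T-DNA delivery into plant cells via Agrobacterium. It carries the usual pCAMBIA maintenance functions: a ColE1/pBR322-type origin with the bom mobilisation region for propagation in E. coli, the pVS1 oriV with RepA and StaA for replication and stable inheritance in Agrobacterium, and a bacterial aphA-3 kanamycin resistance gene outside the T-DNA borders. Between the nopaline-type left and right border repeats, the annotation shows an enhanced (duplicated-enhancer) CaMV 35S promoter driving an nptII (NeoR/KanR) gene with a CaMV poly(A) signal. This would provide selection in plants. It also shows the backbone's GUSPlus reporter, a His-tagged, catalase-intron-containing β-glucuronidase expressed in plants but not bacteria, driven by a CaMV 35S promoter and ended by the NOS terminator. Remnants of the lacZα/MCS and lac regulatory region are also present.

The payload is a separate CaMV 35S-driven cassette terminated by the Arabidopsis HSP18.2 terminator. According to the record, it encodes an N-terminal GFPuv portion (split designated Y72), a deactivated ribozyme, and the C-terminal GFPuv portion followed by a Triplex motif, an RNA structure generally used to stabilise a transcript's 3' end. The feature table detects the group I catalytic intron in this region and a short hit labelled CopGFP, which probably reflects local similarity within the GFP-derived sequence. The GFPuv halves and the Triplex are not annotated individually. Because the ribozyme is catalytically inactivated, the interrupted GFPuv coding sequence should not be spliced into a functional reporter. The construct is therefore most plausibly a negative control for a split-ribozyme system developed for RNA imaging and genetic engineering in plants, although the record does not state this role explicitly.
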