Features (pLannotate 1.2.2; 27 found; start..end, strand, type, name):
     20..361     -  promoter       CaMV 35S promoter: strong constitutive promoter from cauliflower mosaic virus
    601..755     -  CDS            lacZα (fragment): LacZα fragment of β-galactosidase; lacZ fragment
    758..778     -  misc_feature   MCS (fragment): pUC18/19 multiple cloning site
   1269..1610    +  promoter       CaMV 35S promoter: strong constitutive promoter from cauliflower mosaic virus
   1897..1920    +  CDS            CopGFP (fragment): green fluorescent protein 2 from Pontellina plumata, also known as ppluGFP2 (Shagin et al., 2004)
   1953..2259    +  ncRNA          Intron gpI: Accession: RF00028 - Group I catalytic intron
   2897..3145    +  terminator     HSP terminator: efficient transcription terminator from the Arabidopsis thaliana heat shock protein 18.2 gene (Nagaya et al., 2010)
   3856..3878    -  protein_bind   lac operator (fragment): The lac repressor binds to the lac operator to inhibit transcription in E. coli. This inhibition can be relieved by adding lactose or isopropyl-β-D-thiogalactopyranoside (IPTG). lac repressor encoded by lacI
   3882..3912    -  promoter       lac promoter: promoter for the E. coli lac operon
   3927..3948    -  protein_bind   CAP binding site: CAP binding activates transcription in the presence of cAMP. E. coli catabolite activator protein
   3961..4049    -  CDS            lacI (fragment): lac repressor; lacI; The lac repressor binds to the lac operator to inhibit transcription in E. coli. This inhibition can be relieved by adding lactose or isopropyl-β-D-thiogalactopyranoside (IPTG).
   4139..4815    +  promoter       CaMV 35S promoter (enhanced): cauliflower mosaic virus 35S promoter with a duplicated enhancer region
   4888..5680    +  CDS            NeoR/KanR (fragment): aminoglycoside phosphotransferase from Tn5; aph(3')-II (or nptII); confers resistance to neomycin, kanamycin, and G418 (Geneticin®)
   5720..5894    +  polyA_signal   CaMV poly(A) signal: cauliflower mosaic virus polyadenylation signal
   5972..5996    -  misc_feature   LB T-DNA repeat: left border repeat from nopaline C58 T-DNA
   6421..7215    +  CDS            KanR: aminoglycoside phosphotransferase; aphA-3; confers resistance to kanamycin
   7302..7890    +  rep_origin     ori: high-copy-number ColE1/pMB1/pBR322/pUC origin of replication
   8076..8216    -  misc_feature   bom: basis of mobility region from pBR322
   8318..8357    -  CDS            rop (fragment): Rop protein, which maintains plasmids at low copy number; rop
   8560..8754    -  rep_origin     pVS1 oriV: origin of replication for the Pseudomonas plasmid pVS1 (Heeb et al., 2000)
   8820..9893    -  CDS            pVS1 RepA: replication protein from the Pseudomonas plasmid pVS1 (Heeb et al., 2000)
  10322..10951   -  CDS            pVS1 StaA: stability protein from the Pseudomonas plasmid pVS1 (Heeb et al., 2000)
  11511..11912   -  CDS            Y4CG_SINFN (fragment): Protein inferred from homology: Swiss-Prot protein existence level 3. From Sinorhizobium fredii (strain NBRC 101917 / NGR234).
  12252..12276   -  misc_feature   RB T-DNA repeat: right border repeat from nopaline C58 T-DNA
  12298..12550   -  terminator     NOS terminator: nopaline synthase terminator and poly(A) signal
  12582..12599   -  CDS            7xHis (fragment): 6xHis affinity tag
  12606..14628   -  CDS            GUSPlus™: β-glucuronidase codon-optimized Staphylococcus gusA gene with a catalase intron to ensure expression in plants but not bacteria
>Addgene plasmid #239649 | pXYB113 | addgene full sequence | sequence record 477067 | Addgene NGS Result
GTCAAGAGTCCCCCGTGTTCTCTCCAAATGAAATGAACTTCCTTATATAGAGGAAGGGTCTTGCGAAGGA
TAGTGGGATTGTGCGTCATCCCTTACGTCAGTGGAGATATCACATCAATCCACTTGCTTTGAAGACGTGG
TTGGAACGTCTTCTTTTTCCACGATGCTCCTCGTGGGTGGGGGTCCATCTTTGGGACCACTGTCGGCAGA
GGCATCTTCAACGATGGCCTTTCCTTTATCGCAATGATGGCATTTGTAGGAGCCACCTTCCTTTTCCACT
ATCTTCACAATAAAGTGACAGATAGCTGGGCAATGGAATCCGAGGAGGTTTCCGGATATTACCCTTTGTT
GAAAAGTCTCAATTGCCCTTTGGTCTTCTGAGACTGTATCTTTGATATTTTTGGAGTAGACAAGTGTGTC
GTGCTCCACCATGTTGACGAAGATTTTCTTCTTGTCATTGAGTCGTAAGAGACTCTGTATGAACTGTTCG
CCAGTCTTTACGGCGAGTTCTGTTAGGTCCTCTATTTGAATCTTTGACTCCATGAAGCTAAACTGAAGGC
GGGAAACGACAATCTGATCCAAGCTCAAGCTGCTCTAGCATTCGCCATTCAGGCTGCGCAACTGTTGGGA
AGGGCGATCGGTGCGGGCCTCTTCGCTATTACGCCAGCTGGCGAAAGGGGGATGTGCTGCAAGGCGATTA
AGTTGGGTAACGCCAGGGTTTTCCCAGTCACGACGTTGTAAAACGACGGCCAGTGCCAAGCTTGCATGCC
TGCAGGTCCCCAGATTAGCCTTTTCAATTTCAGAAAGAATGCTAACCCACAGATGGTTAGAGAGGCTTAC
GCAGCAGGTCTCATCAAGACGATCTACCCGAGCAATAATCTCCAGGAAATCAAATACCTTCCCAAGAAGG
TTAAAGATGCAGTCAAAAGATTCAGGACTAACTGCATCAAGAACACAGAGAAAGATATATTTCTCAAGAT
CAGAAGTACTATTCCAGTATGGACGATTCAAGGCTTGCTTCACAAACCAAGGCAAGTAATAGAGATTGGA
GTCTCTAAAAAGGTAGTTCCCACTGAATCAAAGGCCATGGAGTCAAAGATTCAAATAGAGGACCTAACAG
AACTCGCCGTAAAGACTGGCGAACAGTTCATACAGAGTCTCTTACGACTCAATGACAAGAAGAAAATCTT
CGTCAACATGGTGGAGCACGACACACTTGTCTACTCCAAAAATATCAAAGATACAGTCTCAGAAGACCAA
AGGGCAATTGAGACTTTTCAACAAAGGGTAATATCCGGAAACCTCCTCGGATTCCATTGCCCAGCTATCT
GTCACTTTATTGTGAAGATAGTGGAAAAGGAAGGTGGCTCCTACAAATGCCATCATTGCGATAAAGGAAA
GGCCATCGTTGAAGATGCCTCTGCCGACAGTGGTCCCAAAGATGGACCCCCACCCACGAGGAGCATCGTG
GAAAAAGAAGACGTTCCAACCACGTCTTCAAAGCAAGTGGATTGATGTGATATCTCCACTGACGTAAGGG
ATGACGCACAATCCCACTATCCTTCGCAAGACCCTTCCTCTATATAAGGAAGTTCATTTCATTTGGAGAG
AACACGGGGGACTCAAACATTACTCATTCACAAAACCATCTTAAAGCAACTACACAAGTCTTGAAATTTT
CTCATATTTTCTATTTACTATATAAACTTTTAATCAAATCAAGATTAAAGTTAATTAAATGACAACCTTC
AAAATCGAGTCCCGGATCCACGGCAACCTCAACGGGGAGAAGTTCGAGTTGGTTGGAGGTGGAGTAGGTG
AGGAGGGTCGCCTCGAGATTGAGATGAAGACTAAAGATAAACCACTGGCATTCTCTCCCTTCCTGCTGAC
CACTTGCATGGGTTACGGGTTCTACCACTTCGCCAGCTTCCCAAAGGGGATTAAGAACATCTATAAAAGT
TATCAGGCATGCACCTGGTAGCTAGTCTTTAAACCAATAGATTGCATCGGTTTAAAAGGCAAGACCGTCA
AATTGCGGGAAAGGGGTCAACAGCCGTTCAGTACCAAGTCTCAGGGGAAACTTTGAGATGGCCTTGCAAA
GGGTATGGTAATAAGCTGACGGACATGGTCCTAACCACGCAGCCAAGTCCTAAGTCAACAGATCTTCTGT
TGATATGGATGCAGTTCACAAACTAAATGTCGGTCGGGGAAGATGTATTCTTCTCATAAGATATAGTCGG
ACCTCTCCTTAATGGGAGCTAGCGGATGAAGTGATGCAACACTGGAGCCGCTGGGAACTAATTTGTATGC
GAAAGTATATTGATTAGTTTTGGAGTACTCGCTTCATGCTGCAACGAACGGAGGTTACACCAACACCAGG
AAGGAGATCTATGAAGACGGCGGCATCTTGGAGGTCAACTTCCGTTACACTTACGAGTTCAACAAGATCA
TCGGTGACGTCGAGTGCATTGGACATGGATTCCCAAGTCAGAGTCCGATCTTCAAGGACACGATCGTGAA
GAGTTGTCCCACGGTGGACCTGATGTTGCCAATGTCCGGGAACATCATCGCCAGCTCCTACGCTTACGCC
TTCCAACTGAAGGACGGCTCTTTCTACACGGCAGAAGTCAAGAACAACATAGACTTCAAGAATCCAATCC
ACGAGTCCTTCTCGAAGTCAGGGCCCATGTTCACCCACAGACGTGTCGAGGAGACTCTCACCAAGGAGAA
CCTTGCCATAGTGGAGTACCAGCAGGTTTTCAACAGCGCCCCAAGAGACATGTAGGATTCGTCAGTAGGG
TTGTAAAGGTTTTTCTTTTCCTGAGAAAACAACCTTTTGTTTTCTCAGGTTTTGCTTTTTGGCCTTTCCC
TAGCTTTAAAAAAAAAAAAGCAAAAATATGAAGATGAAGATGAAATATTTGGTGTGTCAAATAAAAAGCT
TGTGTGCTTAAGTTTGTGTTTTTTTCTTGGCTTGTTGTGTTATGAATTTGTGGCTTTTTCTAATATTAAA
TGAATGTAAGATCTCATTATAATGAATAAACAAATGTTTCTATAATCCATTGTGAATGTTTTGTTGGATC
TCTTCTGCAGCATATAACTACTGTATGTGCTATGGTATGGACTATGGAATATGATTAAAGATAAGATGGG
CTCATAGAGTAAAACGAGGCGAGGGACCTATAAACCTCCCTTCATCATGCTATTTCATGATCTATTTTAT
AAAATAAAGATGTAGAAAAAAGTAAGCGTAATAACCGCAAAACAAATGATTTAAAACATGGCACATAATG
AGGAGATTAAGTTCGGTTTACGTTTATTTTAGTACTAATTGTAACGTGAGACTACGTATCGGGAATCGCC
TAATTAAAGCATTAATGCGAACCTGATTAGATTCACCGACCCTCCTATCGTGTCGACCTTTCTGTTTCTT
AGAATTTTTTGGTAGTCTATGTACTAATAATGTCAGCTTCGTATTTATTTCATAAGCAATTTGCATTTGC
AATTTGTTTTTTACTTTTATTTTTATTGTATTGTGGAATGTGGACTCGTACCAACATGAAGTTATATACC
ACCAAAAAAATTACAGTTAGTCAAAAGATTCACGAGTGAGAGCTACTTATGATTGTCTTTTACGTATATG
TCTAATTGTCTATTTGCTCAATAATCTTTGTACTTTCTTTTGTCGTTGATAAAATCACAAAGTTCCAAAA
GTAATCGAATGATTTGCTTTTAAGAAAAGAAGAGCTCAATAATTCAACATATATCTGTACACAATTACCG
CCTTTGAGTGAGCTCTAGATGCCACCTGACGTCTAAGAAGAATTCGTAATCATGTCATAGCTGTTTCCTG
TGTGAAATTGTTATCCGCTCACAATTCCACACAACATACGAGCCGGAAGCATAAAGTGTAAAGCCTGGGG
TGCCTAATGAGTGAGCTAACTCACATTAATTGCGTTGCGCTCACTGCCCGCTTTCCAGTCGGGAAACCTG
TCGTGCCAGCTGCATTAATGAATCGGCCAACGCGCGGGGAGAGGCGGTTTGCGTATTGGCTAGAGCAGCT
TGCCAACATGGTGGAGCACGACACTCTCGTCTACTCCAAGAATATCAAAGATACAGTCTCAGAAGACCAA
AGGGCTATTGAGACTTTTCAACAAAGGGTAATATCGGGAAACCTCCTCGGATTCCATTGCCCAGCTATCT
GTCACTTCATCAAAAGGACAGTAGAAAAGGAAGGTGGCACCTACAAATGCCATCATTGCGATAAAGGAAA
GGCTATCGTTCAAGATGCCTCTGCCGACAGTGGTCCCAAAGATGGACCCCCACCCACGAGGAGCATCGTG
GAAAAAGAAGACGTTCCAACCACGTCTTCAAAGCAAGTGGATTGATGTGAACATGGTGGAGCACGACACT
CTCGTCTACTCCAAGAATATCAAAGATACAGTCTCAGAAGACCAAAGGGCTATTGAGACTTTTCAACAAA
GGGTAATATCGGGAAACCTCCTCGGATTCCATTGCCCAGCTATCTGTCACTTCATCAAAAGGACAGTAGA
AAAGGAAGGTGGCACCTACAAATGCCATCATTGCGATAAAGGAAAGGCTATCGTTCAAGATGCCTCTGCC
GACAGTGGTCCCAAAGATGGACCCCCACCCACGAGGAGCATCGTGGAAAAAGAAGACGTTCCAACCACGT
CTTCAAAGCAAGTGGATTGATGTGATATCTCCACTGACGTAAGGGATGACGCACAATCCCACTATCCTTC
GCAAGACCCTTCCTCTATATAAGGAAGTTCATTTCATTTGGAGAGGACACGCTGAAATCACCAGTCTCTC
TCTACAAATCTATCTCTCTCGAGCTTTCGCAGATCCCGGGGGGCAATGAGATATGGGGATTGAACAAGAT
GGATTGCACGCAGGTTCTCCGGCCGCTTGGGTGGAGAGGCTATTCGGCTATGACTGGGCACAACAGACAA
TCGGCTGCTCTGATGCCGCCGTGTTCCGGCTGTCAGCGCAGGGGCGCCCGGTTCTTTTTGTCAAGACCGA
CCTGTCCGGTGCCCTGAATGAACTCCAGGACGAGGCAGCGCGGCTATCGTGGCTGGCCACGACGGGCGTT
CCTTGCGCAGCTGTGCTCGACGTTGTCACTGAAGCGGGAAGGGACTGGCTGCTATTGGGCGAAGTGCCGG
GGCAGGATCTCCTGTCATCTCACCTTGCTCCTGCCGAGAAAGTATCCATCATGGCTGATGCAATGCGGCG
GCTGCATACGCTTGATCCGGCTACCTGCCCATTCGACCACCAAGCGAAACATCGCATCGAGCGAGCACGT
ACTCGGATGGAAGCCGGTCTTGTCGATCAGGATGATCTGGACGAAGAGCATCAGGGGCTCGCGCCAGCCG
AACTGTTCGCCAGGCTCAAGGCGCGCATGCCCGACGGCGAGGATCTCGTCGTGACACATGGCGATGCCTG
CTTGCCGAATATCATGGTGGAAAATGGCCGCTTTTCTGGATTCATCGACTGTGGCCGGCTGGGTGTGGCG
GACCGCTATCAGGACATAGCGTTGGCTACCCGTGATATTGCTGAAGAGCTTGGCGGCGAATGGGCTGACC
GCTTCCTCGTGCTTTACGGTATCGCCGCTCCCGATTCGCAGCGCATCGCCTTCTATCGCCTTCTTGACGA
GTTCTTCTGAAGTAGATGCCGACCGGATCTGTCGATCGACAAGCTCGAGTTTCTCCATAATAATGTGTGA
GTAGTTCCCAGATAAGGGAATTAGGGTTCCTATAGGGTTTCGCTCATGTGTTGAGCATATAAGAAACCCT
TAGTATGTATTTGTATTTGTAAAATACTTCTATCAATAAAATTTCTAATTCCTAAAACCAAAATCCAGTA
CTAAAATCCAGATCCCCCGAATTAATTCGGCGTTAATTCAGTACATTAAAAACGTCCGCAATGTGTTATT
AAGTTGTCTAAGCGTCAATTTGTTTACACCACAATATATCCTGCCACCAGCCAGCCAACAGCTCCCCGAC
CGGCAGCTCGGCACAAAATCACCACTCGATACAGGCAGCCCATCAGTCCGGGACGGCGTCAGCGGGAGAG
CCGTTGTAAGGCGGCAGACTTTGCTCATGTTACCGATGCTATTCGGAAGAACGGCAACTAAGCTGCCGGG
TTTGAAACACGGATGATCTCGCGGAGGGTAGCATGTTGATTGTAACGATGACAGAGCGTTGCTGCCTGTG
ATCACCGCGGTTTCAAAATCGGCTCCGTCGATACTATGTTATACGCCAACTTTGAAAACAACTTTGAAAA
AGCTGTTTTCTGGTATTTAAGGTTTTAGAATGCAAGGAACAGTGAATTGGAGTTCGTCTTGTTATAATTA
GCTTCTTGGGGTATCTTTAAATACTGTAGAAAAGAGGAAGGAAATAATAAATGGCTAAAATGAGAATATC
ACCGGAATTGAAAAAACTGATCGAAAAATACCGCTGCGTAAAAGATACGGAAGGAATGTCTCCTGCTAAG
GTATATAAGCTGGTGGGAGAAAATGAAAACCTATATTTAAAAATGACGGACAGCCGGTATAAAGGGACCA
CCTATGATGTGGAACGGGAAAAGGACATGATGCTATGGCTGGAAGGAAAGCTGCCTGTTCCAAAGGTCCT
GCACTTTGAACGGCATGATGGCTGGAGCAATCTGCTCATGAGTGAGGCCGATGGCGTCCTTTGCTCGGAA
GAGTATGAAGATGAACAAAGCCCTGAAAAGATTATCGAGCTGTATGCGGAGTGCATCAGGCTCTTTCACT
CCATCGACATATCGGATTGTCCCTATACGAATAGCTTAGACAGCCGCTTAGCCGAATTGGATTACTTACT
GAATAACGATCTGGCCGATGTGGATTGCGAAAACTGGGAAGAAGACACTCCATTTAAAGATCCGCGCGAG
CTGTATGATTTTTTAAAGACGGAAAAGCCCGAAGAGGAACTTGTCTTTTCCCACGGCGACCTGGGAGACA
GCAACATCTTTGTGAAAGATGGCAAAGTAAGTGGCTTTATTGATCTTGGGAGAAGCGGCAGGGCGGACAA
GTGGTATGACATTGCCTTCTGCGTCCGGTCGATCAGGGAGGATATCGGGGAAGAACAGTATGTCGAGCTA
TTTTTTGACTTACTGGGGATCAAGCCTGATTGGGAGAAAATAAAATATTATATTTTACTGGATGAATTGT
TTTAGTACCTAGAATGCATGACCAAAATCCCTTAACGTGAGTTTTCGTTCCACTGAGCGTCAGACCCCGT
AGAAAAGATCAAAGGATCTTCTTGAGATCCTTTTTTTCTGCGCGTAATCTGCTGCTTGCAAACAAAAAAA
CCACCGCTACCAGCGGTGGTTTGTTTGCCGGATCAAGAGCTACCAACTCTTTTTCCGAAGGTAACTGGCT
TCAGCAGAGCGCAGATACCAAATACTGTCCTTCTAGTGTAGCCGTAGTTAGGCCACCACTTCAAGAACTC
TGTAGCACCGCCTACATACCTCGCTCTGCTAATCCTGTTACCAGTGGCTGCTGCCAGTGGCGATAAGTCG
TGTCTTACCGGGTTGGACTCAAGACGATAGTTACCGGATAAGGCGCAGCGGTCGGGCTGAACGGGGGGTT
CGTGCACACAGCCCAGCTTGGAGCGAACGACCTACACCGAACTGAGATACCTACAGCGTGAGCTATGAGA
AAGCGCCACGCTTCCCGAAGGGAGAAAGGCGGACAGGTATCCGGTAAGCGGCAGGGTCGGAACAGGAGAG
CGCACGAGGGAGCTTCCAGGGGGAAACGCCTGGTATCTTTATAGTCCTGTCGGGTTTCGCCACCTCTGAC
TTGAGCGTCGATTTTTGTGATGCTCGTCAGGGGGGCGGAGCCTATGGAAAAACGCCAGCAACGCGGCCTT
TTTACGGTTCCTGGCCTTTTGCTGGCCTTTTGCTCACATGTTCTTTCCTGCGTTATCCCCTGATTCTGTG
GATAACCGTATTACCGCCTTTGAGTGAGCTGATACCGCTCGCCGCAGCCGAACGACCGAGCGCAGCGAGT
CAGTGAGCGAGGAAGCGGAAGAGCGCCTGATGCGGTATTTTCTCCTTACGCATCTGTGCGGTATTTCACA
CCGCATATGGTGCACTCTCAGTACAATCTGCTCTGATGCCGCATAGTTAAGCCAGTATACACTCCGCTAT
CGCTACGTGACTGGGTCATGGCTGCGCCCCGACACCCGCCAACACCCGCTGACGCGCCCTGACGGGCTTG
TCTGCTCCCGGCATCCGCTTACAGACAAGCTGTGACCGTCTCCGGGAGCTGCATGTGTCAGAGGTTTTCA
CCGTCATCACCGAAACGCGCGAGGCAGGGTGCCTTGATGTGGGCGCCGGCGGTCGAGTGGCGACGGCGCG
GCTTGTCCGCGCCCTGGTAGATTGCCTGGCCGTAGGCCAGCCATTTTTGAGCGGCCAGCGGCCGCGATAG
GCCGACGCGAAGCGGCGGGGCGTAGGGAGCGCAGCGACCGAAGGGTAGGCGCTTTTTGCAGCTCTTCGGC
TGTGCGCTGGCCAGACAGTTATGCACAGGCCAGGCGGGTTTTAAGAGTTTTAATAAGTTTTAAAGAGTTT
TAGGCGGAAAAATCGCCTTTTTTCTCTTTTATATCAGTCACTTACATGTGTGACCGGTTCCCAATGTACG
GCTTTGGGTTCCCAATGTACGGGTTCCGGTTCCCAATGTACGGCTTTGGGTTCCCAATGTACGTGCTATC
CACAGGAAAGAGACCTTTTCGACCTTTTTCCCCTGCTAGGGCAATTTGCCCTAGCATCTGCTCCGTACAT
TAGGAACCGGCGGATGCTTCGCCCTCGATCAGGTTGCGGTAGCGCATGACTAGGATCGGGCCAGCCTGCC
CCGCCTCCTCCTTCAAATCGTACTCCGGCAGGTCATTTGACCCGATCAGCTTGCGCACGGTGAAACAGAA
CTTCTTGAACTCTCCGGCGCTGCCACTGCGTTCGTAGATCGTCTTGAACAACCATCTGGCTTCTGCCTTG
CCTGCGGCGCGGCGTGCCAGGCGGTAGAGAAAACGGCCGATGCCGGGATCGATCAAAAAGTAATCGGGGT
GAACCGTCAGCACGTCCGGGTTCTTGCCTTCTGTGATCTCGCGGTACATCCAATCAGCTAGCTCGATCTC
GATGTACTCCGGCCGCCCGGTTTCGCTCTTTACGATCTTGTAGCGGCTAATCAAGGCTTCACCCTCGGAT
ACCGTCACCAGGCGGCCGTTCTTGGCCTTCTTCGTACGCTGCATGGCAACGTGCGTGGTGTTTAACCGAA
TGCAGGTTTCTACCAGGTCGTCTTTCTGCTTTCCGCCATCGGCTCGCCGGCAGAACTTGAGTACGTCCGC
AACGTGTGGACGGAACACGCGGCCGGGCTTGTCTCCCTTCCCTTCCCGGTATCGGTTCATGGATTCGGTT
AGATGGGAAACCGCCATCAGTACCAGGTCGTAATCCCACACACTGGCCATGCCGGCCGGCCCTGCGGAAA
CCTCTACGTGCCCGTCTGGAAGCTCGTAGCGGATCACCTCGCCAGCTCGTCGGTCACGCTTCGACAGACG
GAAAACGGCCACGTCCATGATGCTGCGACTATCGCGGGTGCCCACGTCATAGAGCATCGGAACGAAAAAA
TCTGGTTGCTCGTCGCCCTTGGGCGGCTTCCTAATCGACGGCGCACCGGCTGCCGGCGGTTGCCGGGATT
CTTTGCGGATTCGATCAGCGGCCGCTTGCCACGATTCACCGGGGCGTGCTTCTGCCTCGATGCGTTGCCG
CTGGGCGGCCTGCGCGGCCTTCAACTTCTCCACCAGGTCATCACCCAGCGCCGCGCCGATTTGTACCGGG
CCGGATGGTTTGCGACCGCTCACGCCGATTCCTCGGGCTTGGGGGTTCCAGTGCCATTGCAGGGCCGGCA
GGCAACCCAGCCGCTTACGCCTGGCCAACCGCCCGTTCCTCCACACATGGGGCATTCCACGGCGTCGGTG
CCTGGTTGTTCTTGATTTTCCATGCCGCCTCCTTTAGCCGCTAAAATTCATCTACTCATTTATTCATTTG
CTCATTTACTCTGGTAGCTGCGCGATGTATTCAGATAGCAGCTCGGTAATGGTCTTGCCTTGGCGTACCG
CGTACATCTTCAGCTTGGTGTGATCCTCCGCCGGCAACTGAAAGTTGACCCGCTTCATGGCTGGCGTGTC
TGCCAGGCTGGCCAACGTTGCAGCCTTGCTGCTGCGTGCGCTCGGACGGCCGGCACTTAGCGTGTTTGTG
CTTTTGCTCATTTTCTCTTTACCTCATTAACTCAAATGAGTTTTGATTTAATTTCAGCGGCCAGCGCCTG
GACCTCGCGGGCAGCGTCGCCCTCGGGTTCTGATTCAAGAACGGTTGTGCCGGCGGCGGCAGTGCCTGGG
TAGCTCACGCGCTGCGTGATACGGGACTCAAGAATGGGCAGCTCGTACCCGGCCAGCGCCTCGGCAACCT
CACCGCCGATGCGCGTGCCTTTGATCGCCCGCGACACGACAAAGGCCGCTTGTAGCCTTCCATCCGTGAC
CTCAATGCGCTGCTTAACCAGCTCCACCAGGTCGGCGGTGGCCCATATGTCGTAAGGGCTTGGCTGCACC
GGAATCAGCACGAAGTCGGCTGCCTTGATCGCGGACACAGCCAAGTCCGCCGCCTGGGGCGCTCCGTCGA
TCACTACGAAGTCGCGCCGGCCGATGGCCTTCACGTCGCGGTCAATCGTCGGGCGGTCGATGCCGACAAC
GGTTAGCGGTTGATCTTCCCGCACGGCCGCCCAATCGCGGGCACTGCCCTGGGGATCGGAATCGACTAAC
AGAACATCGGCCCCGGCGAGTTGCAGGGCGCGGGCTAGATGGGTTGCGATGGTCGTCTTGCCTGACCCGC
CTTTCTGGTTAAGTACAGCGATAACCTTCATGCGTTCCCCTTGCGTATTTGTTTATTTACTCATCGCATC
ATATACGCAGCGACCGCATGACGCAAGCTGTTTTACTCAAATACACATCACCTTTTTAGACGGCGGCGCT
CGGTTTCTTCAGCGGCCAAGCTGGCCGGCCAGGCCGCCAGCTTGGCATCAGACAAACCGGCCAGGATTTC
ATGCAGCCGCACGGTTGAGACGTGCGCGGGCGGCTCGAACACGTACCCGGCCGCGATCATCTCCGCCTCG
ATCTCTTCGGTAATGAAAAACGGTTCGTCCTGGCCGTCCTGGTGCGGTTTCATGCTTGTTCCTCTTGGCG
TTCATTCTCGGCGGCCGCCAGGGCGTCGGCCTCGGTCAATGCGTCCTCACGGAAGGCACCGCGCCGCCTG
GCCTCGGTGGGCGTCACTTCCTCGCTGCGCTCAAGTGCGCGGTACAGGGTCGAGCGATGCACGCCAAGCA
GTGCAGCCGCCTCTTTCACGGTGCGGCCTTCCTGGTCGATCAGCTCGCGGGCGTGCGCGATCTGTGCCGG
GGTGAGGGTAGGGCGGGGGCCAAACTTCACGCCTCGGGCCTTGGCGGCCTCGCGCCCGCTCCGGGTGCGG
TCGATGATTAGGGAACGCTCGAACTCGGCAATGCCGGCGAACACGGTCAACACCATGCGGCCGGCCGGCG
TGGTGGTGTCGGCCCACGGCTCTGCCAGGCTACGCAGGCCCGCGCCGGCCTCCTGGATGCGCTCGGCAAT
GTCCAGTAGGTCGCGGGTGCTGCGGGCCAGGCGGTCTAGCCTGGTCACTGTCACAACGTCGCCAGGGCGT
AGGTGGTCAAGCATCCTGGCCAGCTCCGGGCGGTCGCGCCTGGTGCCGGTGATCTTCTCGGAAAACAGCT
TGGTGCAGCCGGCCGCGTGCAGTTCGGCCCGTTGGTTGGTCAAGTCCTGGTCGTCGGTGCTGACGCGGGC
ATAGCCCAGCAGGCCAGCGGCGGCGCTCTTGTTCATGGCGTAATGTCTCCGGTTCTAGTCGCAAGTATTC
TACTTTATGCGACTAAAACACGCGACAAGAAAACGCCAGGAAAAGGGCAGGGCGGCAGCCTGTCGCGTAA
CTTAGGACTTGTGCGACATGTCGTTTTCAGAAGACGGCTGCACTGAACGTCAGAAGCCGACTGCACTATA
GCAGCGGAGGGGTTGGATCAAAGTACTTTGATCCCGAGGGGAACCCTGTGGTTGGCATGCACATACAAAT
GGACGAACGGATAAACCTTTTCACGCCCTTTTAAATATCCGATTATTCTAATAAACGCTCTTTTCTCTTA
GGTTTACCCGCCAATATATCCTGTCAAACACTGATAGTTTAATTCCCGATCTAGTAACATAGATGACACC
GCGCGCGATAATTTATCCTAGTTTGCGCGCTATATTTTGTTTTCTATCGCGTATTAAATGTATAATTGCG
GGACTCTAATCATAAAAACCCATCTCATAAATAACGTCATGCATTACATGTTAATTATTACATGCTTAAC
GTAATTCAACAGAAATTATATGATAATCATCGCAAGACCGGCAACAGGATTCAATCTTAAGAAACTTTAT
TGCCAAATGTTTGAACGATCGGGGAAATTCGAGCTGGTCACCAATTCACACGTGATGGTGATGGTGATGG
CTAGCGTTCTTGTAGCCGAAATCTGGAATGTTGGTCCAGCGCTCGCGAAAGACGTGCGCGGCGAGCTTCG
GCTTGCGGTCACGAGTGAACACGCCCTTCTTGTTTCCTTGGACGCGCATCACGCCCTGAGAGGTCGCGAA
GTCCGCGAAGTTCCACGCTTGCTCACCCACGAAGTTCTCAAACTCATCGAACACGACGTGGTTCGCCTGG
TAGTACTCGACTTGATATTCCTCGGTGAACATCACTGGATCAATGTCGTGAAAGCCCGCAACGGTGTCTG
CGCCGTACTCAGTGATCATGATCGGCTTTCCTGGGCAACGCTTGTTCCACGCGTGAAATTCCTGGCGGAG
ATGGACTTTGGCCGCTTCGAGATCACCGCCATCGAAGTACCATCCGTTATAGCGATTGAGCGCGATGACG
TCAATCAGTTCGGCGACTTTGTCCGTCTCCGGGGTAGCCATCACAAACAGCACGATCGTGACCGGACGCT
TCTGTGGGTCGAGTTCCTTGGTCAGCTCCACCAACGGCTTGAAGTACTCGTACGCGCCCTCTTCCTCAGT
CGCCGCCTCGTTGGCGATGCTCCACATCACGACGCTTGGATGGTTCTTGTCACGAGACACCAGTTCACGG
AGAACGTCTTGATGGTGCTCAAACGTCCGAATCTTCTCCCAGGTACTGACGCGCTCGCTGCCTTCGCCGA
GTCCCGTGGTGGCCATGAAGTTGAGGTGCACGCCAACTGCCGGAGTCTCGTCGATCACGACCAGACCCTC
GCGATCCGCAAGACGCATCAACTCTTCAGAGTACGGATAGTGTGCGGTCCGGAAGCTGTTGGCGCCGATC
CATTTGAGGATATTGAAATCCATCACATTGCTCGCTTCGTTAAAGCCACGGCCGTTGATAGGAGTGTCCT
CATGTTTGCCAAAGCCCTTGAAGTAGAACGGTTTGTTGTTGATGAGGAACTTGCCGTCGTTGACTTCCAC
GGTCCGCACGCCGAACGGCTCTTCATAGACATCGATGGTCAGTCCGTCGTTCACCAGTTCCACTTTGATC
TGGTAGAGATACGTGTTCAGTGGTTCCCAGAGGATGACATTCGGAATCTCCACGTTACCGCTCAGGCCCT
CGGTGCTTGCGACCACTTTGCCTTCCTCATCCACGACCGACACTTTCACGGTCTCGGCTTTGCCTTGAAA
GTCCACCGTATAGGTCACAGTCCCGGTTGGGCCATTGAAGTCGGTCACAACCGAGATGTCCTCGACGTAC
GTAAACGGGGTCGTGTAGATTTTCACCGGACGGTGCAGGCCTGCATAGTTGAAGAAGTCGAAGTTCGGCT
TGTTACGAATGACTTTTCCGAGGCCCTCTTCGTGGCGCTCGCTGTACAGCCCCACCGGGAGGGTGCTATC
GTCGAGGATGTTGTCCACGGCGACGGTGACGCGATTCATGCCATCACGCAGCGAGTTGTTGATTTCCGCT
TCGAATGGCAGGAATCCGCCCTTGTGCTCCACGACCAGCTCACCATTGACATAGACAATTGCTTTGTGAG
TTGCAGAGCCGAAGCGGAGCACGATACGCTGATCCTTCAGATAGGCCGGCACCGTGAACTCACGTTCGTA
CCAGACATATCCGATATGGTTGCGGATTTCCTTGGTCACGCCAATGTCATTGTAACTGCTTGGGACGGCC
ATACTAATAGTGTCGGTCAGCTTGCTTTCGTACCACTTCTCTTCCAGTCCTTTCCCGTAGTCCAGCTTGA
AGTTCCAGACGCCATTGAGGTCGAAGACGCCACGGGTCTCGGTGTTGATCGGGTACAGACTAGTTCGTCG
GTTCTGTAACTATCATCATCATCATAGACACACGAAATAAAGTAATCAGATTATCAGTTAAAGCTATGTA
ATATTTACACCATAACCAATCAATTAAAAAATAGATCAGTTTAAAGAAAGATCAAAGCTCAAAAAAATAA
AAAGAGAAAAGGGTCCTAACCAAGAAAATGAAGGAGAAAAACTAGAAATTTACCCTCAGATCTACCATG
